>Addgene plasmid #14350 | pAG303GPD-ccdB-DsRed | depositor full sequence | sequence record 8013 | Author sequence
TCGCGCGTTTCGGTGATGACGGTGAAAACCTCTGACACATGCAGCTCCCGGAGACGGTCACAGCTTGTCT
GTAAGCGGATGCCGGGAGCAGACAAGCCCGTCAGGGCGCGTCAGCGGGTGTTGGCGGGTGTCGGGGCTGG
CTTAACTATGCGGCATCAGAGCAGATTGTACTGAGAGTGCACCATAATTCCGTTTTAAGAGCTTGGTGAG
CGCTAGGAGTCACTGCCAGGTATCGTTTGAACACGGCATTAGTCAGGGAAGTCATAACACAGTCCTTTCC
CGCAATTTTCTTTTTCTATTACTCTTGGCCTCCTCTAGTACACTCTATATTTTTTTATGCCTCGGTAATG
ATTTTCATTTTTTTTTTTCCACCTAGCGGATGACTCTTTTTTTTTCTTAGCGATTGGCATTATCACATAA
TGAATTATACATTATATAAAGTAATGTGATTTCTTCGAAGAATATACTAAAAAATGAGCAGGCAAGATAA
ACGAAGGCAAAGATGACAGAGCAGAAAGCCCTAGTAAAGCGTATTACAAATGAAACCAAGATTCAGATTG
CGATCTCTTTAAAGGGTGGTCCCCTAGCGATAGAGCACTCGATCTTCCCAGAAAAAGAGGCAGAAGCAGT
AGCAGAACAGGCCACACAATCGCAAGTGATTAACGTCCACACAGGTATAGGGTTTCTGGACCATATGATA
CATGCTCTGGCCAAGCATTCCGGCTGGTCGCTAATCGTTGAGTGCATTGGTGACTTACACATAGACGACC
ATCACACCACTGAAGACTGCGGGATTGCTCTCGGTCAAGCTTTTAAAGAGGCCCTACTGGCGCGTGGAGT
AAAAAGGTTTGGATCAGGATTTGCGCCTTTGGATGAGGCACTTTCCAGAGCGGTGGTAGATCTTTCGAAC
AGGCCGTACGCAGTTGTCGAACTTGGTTTGCAAAGGGAGAAAGTAGGAGATCTCTCTTGCGAGATGATCC
CGCATTTTCTTGAAAGCTTTGCAGAGGCTAGCAGAATTACCCTCCACGTTGATTGTCTGCGAGGCAAGAA
TGATCATCACCGTAGTGAGAGTGCGTTCAAGGCTCTTGCGGTTGCCATAAGAGAAGCCACCTCGCCCAAT
GGTACCAACGATGTTCCCTCCACCAAAGGTGTTCTTATGTAGTGACACCGATTATTTAAAGCTGCAGCAT
ACGATATATATACATGTGTATATATGTATACCTATGAATGTCAGTAAGTATGTATACGAACAGTATGATA
CTGAAGATGACAAGGTAATGCATCATTCTATACGTGTCATTCTGAACGAGGCGCGCTTTCCTTTTTTCTT
TTTGCTTTTTCTTTTTTTTTCTCTTGAACTCGACGGATCATATGCGGTGTGAAATACCGCACAGATGCGT
AAGGAGAAAATACCGCATCAGGAAATTGTAAACGTTAATATTTTGTTAAAATTCGCGTTAAATTTTTGTT
AAATCAGCTCATTTTTTAACCAATAGGCCGAAATCGGCAAAATCCCTTATAAATCAAAAGAATAGACCGA
GATAGGGT
[37 nt withheld, positions 1549-1585]
AAAGAACGTGGACTCCAACGTCAAAGG
[49 nt withheld, positions 1613-1661]
T
[91 nt withheld, positions 1663-1753]
G
[124 nt withheld, positions 1755-1878]
CGCGCCATTCGCCATTCAGGCTGCGCAACTGTTGGGAAGGGCGATCGGTGCGGGCCTCTTCGCTATTACG
CCAGCTGGCGAAGGGGGGATGTGCTGCAAGGCGATTAAGTTGGGTAACGCCAGGGTTTTCCCAGTCACGA
CGTTGTAAAACGACGGCCAGTGAATTGTAATACGACTCACTATAGGGCGAATTGGAGCTCTTCGAGTTTA
TCATTATCAATACTCGCCATTTCAAAGAATACGTAAATAATTAATAGTAGTGATTTTCCTAACTTTATTT
AGTCAAAAAATTAGCCTTTTAATTCTGCTGTAACCCGTACATGCCCAAAATAGGGGGCGGGTTACACAGA
ATATATAACACCGAAGGTGCCTGGGTGAACAGGTTTATTCCTGGCATCCACTAAATATAATGGAGCCCGC
TTTTTAAGCTGGCATCCAGAAAAAAAAAGAATCCCAGCACCAAAATATTGTTTTCTTCACCAACCATCAG
TTCATAGGTCCATTCTCTTAGCGCAACTACAGAGAACAGGGGCACAAACAGGCAAAAAACGGGCACAACC
TCAATGGAGTGATGCAACCTGCCTGGAGTAAATGATGACACAAGGCAATTGACCCACGCATGTATCTATC
TCATTTTCTTACACCTTCTATTACCTTCTGCTCTCTCTGATTTGGAAAAAGCTGAAAAAAAAGGTTGAAA
CCAGTTCCCTGAAATTATTCCCCTACTTGACTAATAAGTATATAAAGACGGTAGGTATTGATTGTAATTC
TGTAAATCTATTTCTTAAACTTCTTAAATTCTACTTTTATAGTTAGTCTTTTTTTTAGTTTTAAAACACC
AGAACTTAGTTTCGACGGATTCTAGAACTAGTGGATCCCCCATCACAAGTTTGTACAAAAAAGCTGAACG
AGAAACGTAAAATGATATAAATATCAATATATTAAATTAGATTTTGCATAAAAAACAGACTACATAATAC
TGTAAAACACAACATATCCAGTCACTATGGCGGCCGCATTAGGCACCCCAGGCTTTACACTTTATGCTTC
CGGCTCGTATAATGTGTGGATTTTGAGTTAGGATCCGTCGAGATTTTCAGGAGCTAAGGAAGCTAAAATG
GAGAAAAAAATCACTGGATATACCACCGTTGATATATCCCAATGGCATCGTAAAGAACATTTTGAGGCAT
TTCAGTCAGTTGCTCAATGTACCTATAACCAGACCGTTCAGCTGGATATTACGGCCTTTTTAAAGACCGT
AAAGAAAAATAAGCACAAGTTTTATCCGGCCTTTATTCACATTCTTGCCCGCCTGATGAATGCTCATCCG
GAATTCCGTATGGCAATGAAAGACGGTGAGCTGGTGATATGGGATAGTGTTCACCCTTGTTACACCGTTT
TCCATGAGCAAACTGAAACGTTTTCATCGCTCTGGAGTGAATACCACGACGATTTCCGGCAGTTTCTACA
CATATATTCGCAAGATGTGGCGTGTTACGGTGAAAACCTGGCCTATTTCCCTAAAGGGTTTATTGAGAAT
ATGTTTTTCGTCTCAGCCAATCCCTGGGTGAGTTTCACCAGTTTTGATTTAAACGTGGCCAATATGGACA
ACTTCTTCGCCCCCGTTTTCACCATGGGCAAATATTATACGCAAGGCGACAAGGTGCTGATGCCGCTGGC
GATTCAGGTTCATCATGCCGTCTGTGATGGCTTCCATGTCGGCAGAATGCTTAATGAATTACAACAGTAC
TGCGATGAGTGGCAGGGCGGGGCGTAAACGCCGCGTGGATCCGGCTTACTAAAAGCCAGATAACAGTATG
CGTATTTGCGCGCTGATTTTTGCGGTATAAGAATATATACTGATATGTATACCCGAAGTATGTCAAAAAG
AGGTATGCTATGAAGCAGCGTATTACAGTGACAGTTGACAGCGACAGCTATCAGTTGCTCAAGGCATATA
TGATGTCAATATCTCCGGTCTGGTAAGCACAACCATGCAGAATGAAGCCCGTCGTCTGCGTGCCGAACGC
TGGAAAGCGGAAAATCAGGAAGGGATGGCTGAGGTCGCCCGGTTTATTGAAATGAACGGCTCTTTTGCTG
ACGAGAACAGGGGCTGGTGAAATGCAGTTTAAGGTTTACACCTATAAAAGAGAGAGCCGTTATCGTCTGT
TTGTGGATGTACAGAGTGATATTATTGACACGCCCGGGCGACGGATGGTGATCCCCCTGGCCAGTGCACG
TCTGCTGTCAGATAAAGTCTCCCGTGAACTTTACCCGGTGGTGCATATCGGGGATGAAAGCTGGCGCATG
ATGACCACCGATATGGCCAGTGTGCCGGTCTCCGTTATCGGGGAAGAAGTGGCTGATCTCAGCCACCGCG
AAAATGACATCAAAAACGCCATTAACCTGATGTTCTGGGGAATATAAATGTCAGGCTCCCTTATACACAG
CCAGTCTGCAGGTCGACCATAGTGACTGGATATGTTGTGTTTTACAGTATTATGTAGTCTGTTTTTTATG
CAAAATCTAATTTAATATATTGATATTTATATCATTTTACGTTTCTCGTTCAGCTTTCTTGTACAAAGTG
GTGATGGGCTGCAGGAATTCGATATCAAGCTTAATGGACAACACCGAGGACGTCATCAAGGAGTTCATGC
AGTTCAAGGTGCGCATGGAGGGCTCCGTGAACGGCCACTACTTCGAGATCGAGGGCGAGGGCGAGGGCAA
GCCCTACGAGGGCACCCAGACCGCCAAGCTGCAGGTGACCAAGGGCGGCCCCCTGCCCTTCGCCTGGGAC
ATCCTGTCCCCCCAGTTCCAGTACGGCTCCAAGGCCTACGTGAAGCACCCCGCCGACATCCCCGACTACA
TGAAGCTGTCCTTCCCCGAGGGCTTCACCTGGGAGCGCTCCATGAACTTCGAGGACGGCGGCGTGGTGGA
GGTGCAGCAGGACTCCTCCCTGCAGGACGGCACCTTCATCTACAAGGTGAAGTTCAAGGGCGTGAACTTC
CCCGCCGACGGCCCCGTAATGCAGAAGAAGACTGCCGGCTGGGAGCCCTCCACCGAGAAGCTGTACCCCC
AGGACGGCGTGCTGAAGGGCGAGATCTCCCACGCCCTGAAGCTGAAGGACGGCGGCCACTACACCTGCGA
CTTCAAGACCGTGTACAAGGCCAAGAAGCCCGTGCAGCTGCCCGGCAACCACTACGTGGACTCCAAGCTG
GACATCACCAACCACAACGAGGACTACACCGTGGTGGAGCAGTACGAGCACGCCGAGGCCCGCCACTCCG
GCTCCCAGTAGCTCGAGTCATGTAATTAGTTATGTCACGCTTACATTCACGCCCTCCCCCCACATCCGCT
CTAACCGAAAAGGAAGGAGTTAGACAACCTGAAGTCTAGGTCCCTATTTATTTTTTTATAGTTATGTTAG
TATTAAGAACGTTATTTATATTTCAAATTTTTCTTTTTTTTCTGTACAGACGCGTGTACGCATGTAACAT
TATACTGAAAACCTTGCTTGAGAAGGTTTTGGGACGCTCGAAGGCTTTAATTTGCGGCCGGTACCCAGCT
TTTGTTCCCTTTAGTGAGGGTTAATTCCGAGCTTGGCGTAATCATGGTCATAGCTGTTTCCTGTGTGAAA
TTGTTATCCGCTCACAATTCCACACAACATAGGAGCCGGAAGCATAAAGTGTAAAGCCTGGGGTGCCTAA
TGAGTGAGGTAACTCACATTAATTGCGTTGCGCTCACTGCCCGCTTTCCAGTCGGGAAACCTGTCGTGCC
AGCTGCATTAATGAATCGGCCAACGCGCGGGGAGAGGCGGTTTGCGTATTGGGCGCTCTTCCGCTTCCTC
GCTCACTGACTCGCTGCGCTCGGTCGTTCGGCTGCGGCGAGCGGTATCAGCTCACTCAAAGGCGGTAATA
CGGTTATCCACAGAATCAGGGGATAACGCAGGAAAGAACATGTGAGCAAAAGGCCAGCAAAAGGCCAGGA
ACCGTAAAAAGGCCGCGTTGCTGGCGTTTTTCCATAGGCTCGGCCCCCCTGACGAGCATCACAAAAATCG
ACGCTCAAGTCAGAGGTGGCGAAACCCGACAGGACTATAAAGATACCAGGCGTTCCCCCCTGGAAGCTCC
CTCGTGCGCTCTCCTGTTCCGACCCTGCCGCTTACCGGATACCTGTCCGCCTTTCTCCCTTCGGGAAGCG
TGGCGCTTTCTCAATGCTCACGCTGTAGGTATCTCAGTTCGGTGTAGGTCGTTCGCTCCAAGCTGGGCTG
TGTGCACGAACCCCCCGTTCAGCCCGACCGCTGCGCCTTATCCGGTAACTATCGTCTTGAGTCCAACCCG
GTAAGACACGACTTATCGCCACTGGCAGCAGCCACTGGTAACAGGATTAGCAGAGCGAGGTATGTAGGCG
GTGCTACAGAGTTCTTGAAGTGGTGGCCTAACTACGGCTACACTAGAAGGACAGTATTTGGTATCTGCGC
TCTGCTGAAGCCAGTTACCTTCGGAAAAAGAGTTGGTAGCTCTTGATCCGGCAAACAAACCACCGCTGGT
AGCGGTGGTTTTTTTGTTTGCAAGCAGCAGATTACGCGCAGAAAAAAAGGATCTCAAGAAGATCCTTTGA
TCTTTTCTACGGGGTCTGACGCTCAGTGGAACGAAAACTCACGTTAAGGGATTTTGGTCATGAGATTATC
AAAAAGGATCTTCACCTAGATCCTTTTAAATTAAAAATGAAGTTTTAAATCAATCTAAAGTATATATGAG
TAAACTTGGTCTGACAGTTACCAATGCTTAATCAGTGAGGCACCTATCTCAGCGATCTGTCTATTTCGTT
CATCCATAGTTGCCTGACTGCCCGTCGTGTAGATAACTACGATACGGGAGGGCTTACCATCTGGCCCCAG
TGCTGCAATGATACCGCGAGACCCACGCTCACCGGCTCCAGATTTATCAGCAATAAACCAGCCAGCCGGA
AGGGCCGAGCGCAGAAGTGGTCCTGCAACTTTATCCGCCTCCATCCAGTCTATTAATTGTTGCCGGGAAG
CTAGAGTAAGTAGTTCGCCAGTTAATAGTTTGCGCAACGTTGTTGCCATTGCTACAGGCATCGTGGTGTC
ACGCTCGTCGTTTGGTATGGCTTCATTCAGCTCCGGTTCCCAACGATCAAGGCGAGTTACATGATCCCCC
ATGTTGTGAAAAAAAGCGGTTAGCTCCTTCGGTCCTCCGATCGTTGTCAGAAGTAAGTTGGCCGCAGTGT
TATCACTCATGGTTATGGCAGCACTGCATAATTCTCTTACTGTCATGCCATCCGTAAGATGCTTTTCTGT
GACTGGTGAGTACTCAACCAAGTCATTCTGAGAATAGTGTATGCGGCGACCGAGTTGCTCTTGCCCGGCG
TCAATACGGGATAATACCGCGCCACATAGCAGAACTTTAAAAGTGCTCATCATTGGAAAACGTTCTTCGG
GGCGAAAACTCTCAAGGATCTTACCGCTGTTGAGATCCAGTTCGATGTAACCCACTCGTGCACCCAACTG
ATCTTCAGCATCTTTTACTTTCACCAGCGTTTCTGGGTGAGCAAAAACAGGAAGGCAAAATGCCGCAAAA
AAGGGAATAAGGGCGACACGGAAATGTTGAATACTCATACTCTTCCTTTTTCAATATTATTGAAGCATTT
ATCAGGGTTATTGTCTCATGAGCGGATACATATTTGAATGTATTTAGAAAAATAAACAAATAGGGGTTCC
GCGCACATTTCCCCGAAAAGTGCCACCTGACGTCTTATTATCATGACATTAACCTATAAAAATAGGCGTA
TCACGAGGCCCTTTCGTC
Features (pLannotate 1.2.2; 30 found; start..end, strand, type, name):
    137..186     +  misc_feature   bom (fragment): basis of mobility region from pBR322
    191..265     -  CDS            MRM1 (fragment): MRM1_YEAST - Also known as PET56 From Saccharomyces cerevisiae (strain ATCC 204508 / S288c) (Baker's yeast).
    315..502     +  promoter       HIS3 promoter: S. cerevisiae HIS3
    503..1162    +  CDS            HIS3: imidazoleglycerol-phosphate dehydratase, required for histidine biosynthesis; S. cerevisiae HIS3; yeast auxotrophic marker
   1119..1412    +  CDS            YO201_YEAST (fragment): Protein uncertain: Swiss-Prot protein existence level 5. From Saccharomyces cerevisiae (strain ATCC 204508 / S288c) (Baker's yeast).
   1369..1422    +  misc_feature   bom (fragment): basis of mobility region from pBR322
   1423..1878    -  rep_origin     f1 ori (sequence partly withheld): f1 bacteriophage origin of replication; arrow indicates direction of (+) strand synthesis
   1886..2043    -  CDS            lacZα (fragment): LacZα fragment of β-galactosidase; lacZ fragment
   2046..2064    +  promoter       T7 promoter: promoter for bacteriophage T7 RNA polymerase
   2089..2733    +  promoter       GAP promoter: S. cerevisiae TDH3; promoter for glyceraldehyde-3-phosphate dehydrogenase
   2739..2759    +  misc_feature   MCS (fragment): pBluescript multiple cloning site
   2763..2887    +  protein_bind   attR1: mutant version of attR; recombination site for the Gateway® LR reaction LR Clonase™
   2912..2942    +  promoter       lac UV5 promoter: E. coli lac promoter with an "up" mutation
   2966..2995    +  promoter       cat promoter (fragment): promoter of the E. coli cat gene encoding chloramphenicol acetyltransferase
   2996..3655    +  CDS            CmR: chloramphenicol acetyltransferase; cat; confers resistance to chloramphenicol
   3837..3995    +  CDS            ccdA (fragment): CCDA_ECO57 - Also known as H, letA. Experimental evidence at protein level: Swiss-Prot protein existence level 1. Antitoxin component of a type II toxin-antitoxin (TA) system which inhibits the post-segregational killing (PSK) of plasmid-free cells, also referred to as a plasmid addiction system. Binds to and blocks the activity of CcdB; will also remove bound CcdB protein from the CcdB-GyrA complex by forming a CcdA-CcdB complex, a process termed rejuvenation. Functions as a transcriptional corepressor for the ccdAB operon, repression also requires CcdB (By similarity). From Escherichia coli
   4000..4302    +  CDS            ccdB: CCDB_ECOLI - Also known as G, letB, letD. Experimental evidence at protein level: Swiss-Prot protein existence level 1. Toxic component of a type II toxin-antitoxin (TA) system, functioning in plasmid maintainence. Responsible for the post- segregational killing (PSK) of plasmid-free cells, also referred to as a plasmid addiction system. Half-life of over 2 hours. Cell killing by CcdB is accompanied by filamentation, defects in chromosome and plasmid segregation, defects in cell division, formation of anucleate cells, decreased DNA synthesis and plasmid loss. Interferes with the activity of DN
   4346..4470    -  protein_bind   attR2: mutant version of attR; recombination site for the Gateway® LR reaction LR Clonase™
   4474..4501    +  misc_feature   MCS (fragment): pBluescript multiple cloning site
   4502..5179    +  CDS            DsRed-Monomer: monomeric derivative of DsRed fluorescent protein (Strongin et al., 2007) mammalian codon-optimized
   5186..5433    +  terminator     CYC1 terminator: S. cerevisiae CYC1; transcription terminator for CYC1
   5456..5474    -  promoter       T3 promoter: promoter for bacteriophage T3 RNA polymerase
   5519..5535    -  protein_bind   lac operator: The lac repressor binds to the lac operator to inhibit transcription in E. coli. This inhibition can be relieved by adding lactose or isopropyl-β-D-thiogalactopyranoside (IPTG). lac repressor encoded by lacI
   5543..5573    -  promoter       lac promoter: promoter for the E. coli lac operon
   5588..5609    -  protein_bind   CAP binding site: CAP binding activates transcription in the presence of cAMP. E. coli catabolite activator protein
   5622..5714    -  CDS            lacI (fragment): lac repressor; lacI; The lac repressor binds to the lac operator to inhibit transcription in E. coli. This inhibition can be relieved by adding lactose or isopropyl-β-D-thiogalactopyranoside (IPTG).
   5897..6485    -  rep_origin     ori: high-copy-number ColE1/pMB1/pBR322/pUC origin of replication
   6656..7516    -  CDS            AmpR: β-lactamase; bla; confers resistance to ampicillin, carbenicillin, and related antibiotics
   7517..7621    -  promoter       AmpR promoter: bla
   7706..35      +  CDS            rop (fragment) (across the origin): Rop protein, which maintains plasmids at low copy number; rop
