[The description below was written by a language model from this plasmid's Addgene catalogue record and pLannotate feature annotations shown in this document.]
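Description:
pAG303GPD-ccdB-DsRed is an empty Gateway destination vector for protein expression in Saccharomyces cerevisiae, built on the pRS303 backbone. It is an integrating plasmid: the feature table shows no yeast replication origin or centromere, so stable maintenance in yeast depends on insertion into the genome, with selection through the HIS3 auxotrophic marker (driven by its own promoter) in histidine-requiring strains. In E. coli it replicates from a high-copy ColE1/pUC-type origin and carries AmpR for ampicillin selection. An f1 origin and remnants of the pBluescript lacZα/MCS region, flanked by T7 and T3 promoters, are also present.

The expression cassette is driven by the strong constitutive GPD (TDH3/GAP) promoter and ends with the CYC1 terminator. Between them lies the Gateway cassette: attR1 and attR2 sites flanking a chloramphenicol resistance gene and the ccdB toxin gene. Because CcdB poisons gyrase in ordinary E. coli, the unrecombined vector must be propagated in a ccdB-tolerant strain, under combined chloramphenicol and ampicillin selection. In an LR Clonase reaction with an entry clone, the CmR–ccdB segment is replaced by the gene of interest, and ccdB then counterselects against unrecombined vector in standard hosts.

Immediately downstream of attR2 is a DsRed coding sequence, which the annotation identifies as a monomeric DsRed derivative. An inserted ORF lacking a stop codon and in the correct frame is therefore expressed as a C-terminal red fluorescent fusion. The vector belongs to a suite of yeast Gateway plasmids designed for high-throughput genetic analysis, and suits constitutive expression of tagged proteins from an integrated copy, for example for localisation studies. The depositor notes that the full sequence is a reference only and may not match the physical plasmid exactly.
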