Addgene plasmid #14350: pAG303GPD-ccdB-DsRed
Purpose: (Empty Backbone)
Depositing lab: Susan Lindquist. Depositing organization: Whitehead Institute for Biomedical Research. Publication: A suite of Gateway cloning vectors for high-throughput genetic analysis in Saccharomyces cerevisiae. Alberti S, Gitler AD, Lindquist S. Yeast. 2007 Oct . 24(10):913-9. 10.1002/yea.1502 PubMed 17583893.
Backbone
  Vector backbone: pRS303
  Vector type: Yeast Expression ; Gateway Destination
  Selectable markers: HIS3
Growth in bacteria
  Bacterial resistance: Chloramphenicol and Ampicillin, 25 & 100 μg/mL
  Growth temperature: 37°C
  Growth strain: ccdB Survival
  Growth instructions: DB3.1, ccdB Survival
  Copy number: Unknown
Gene/Insert
  Gene/Insert name: None
  Tag / fusion protein: DsRed (C terminal on backbone)
  Cloning method: Gateway Cloning
  Sequencing primers: 5′ GPDPro_F
Terms and licenses: Academic/Nonprofit Terms; Industry Terms: Not Available to Industry
Depositor comments: Type of plasmid: integrating. This plasmid contains the Gateway technology from Invitrogen; Invitrogen requires purchasing of Gateway Clonase for carrying out the Gateway recombinational cloning reaction http://www.invitrogen.com Please note that the full plasmid sequence is provided as a reference only, and may not match the exact sequence of the plasmid.
How to cite: pAG303GPD-ccdB-DsRed was a gift from Susan Lindquist (Addgene plasmid # 14350 ; http://n2t.net/addgene:14350 ; RRID:Addgene_14350)
