>Addgene plasmid #14350 | pAG303GPD-ccdB-DsRed | addgene partial sequence | sequence record 20933 | 14350 with pRS_marker
GTGAGCGCTAGGAGTCACTGCCAGGTATCGTTTGAACACGGCATTAGTCAGGGAAGTCATAACACAGTCC
TTTCCCGCAATTTTCTTTTTCTATTACTCTTGGCCTCCTCTAGTACACTCTATATTTTTTTATGCCTCGG
TAATGATTTTCATTTTTTTTTTTCCACCTAGCGGATGACTCTTTTTTTTTCTTAGCGATTGGCATTATCA
CATAATGAATTATACATTATATAAAGTAATGTGATTTCTTCGAAGAATATACTAAAAAATGAGCAGGCAA
GATAAACGAAGGCAAAGATGACAGAGCAGAAAGCCCTAGTAAAGCGTATTACAAATGAAACCAAGATTCA
GATTGCGATCTCTTTAAAGGGTGGTCCCCTAGCGATAGAGCACTCGATCTTCCCAGAAAAAGAGGCAGAA
GCAGTAGCAGAACAGGCCACACAATCGCAAGTGATTAACGTCCACACAGGTATAGGGTTTCTGGACCATA
TGATACATGCTCTGGCCAAGCATTCCGGCTGGTCGCTAATCGTTGAGTGCATTGGTGACTTACACATAGA
CGACCATCACACCACTGAAGACTGCGGGATTGCTCTCGGTCAAGCTTTTAAAGAGGCCCTAGGGGCCGTG
CGTGGAGTAAAAAGGTTTGGATCAGGATTTGCGCCTTTGGA
