>Addgene plasmid #14350 | pAG303GPD-ccdB-DsRed | addgene partial sequence | sequence record 20934 | 14350 with GW5
AAAGTGTAAAGCCTGGGGGTGCCTAATGCGGCCGCCATAGTGACTGGATATGTTGTGTTTTACAGTATTA
TGTAGTCTGTTTTTTATGCAAAATCTAATTTAATATATTGATATTTATATCATTTTACGTTTCTCGTTCA
GCTTTTTTGTACAAACTTGTGATGGGGGATCCACTAGTTCTAGAATCCGTCGAAACTAAGTTCTGGTGTT
TTAAAACTAAAAAAAAGACTAACTATAAAAGTAGAATTTAAGAAGTTTAAGAAATAGATTTACAGAATTA
CAATCAATACCTACCGTCTTTATATACTTATTAGTCAAGTAGGGGAATAATTTCAGGGAACTGGTTTCAA
CCTTTTTTTTCAGCTTTTTCCAAATCAGAGAGAGCAGAAGGTAATAGAAGGTGTAAGAAAATGAGATAGA
TACATGCGTGGGTCAATTGCCTTGTGTCATCATTTACTCCAGGCAGGTTGCATCACTCCATTGAGGTTGT
GCCCGTTTTTTGCCTGTTTGTGCCCCTGTTCTCTGTAGTTGCGCTAAGAGAATGGACCTATGAACTGATG
GTTGGTGAAGAAAACAATATTTTGGTGCTGGGATTCTTTTTTTTTCTGGATGCCAGCTTAAAAAGCGGGC
TCCATTATATTTAGTGGATGCCAGGAATAAACTGTTCACCCAGACACCTACGATGTTATATATTCTGTGT
AACCCGCCCCCTATTTTGGGCATGTACGG
