>Addgene plasmid #14350 | pAG303GPD-ccdB-DsRed | addgene partial sequence | sequence record 20935 | 14350 with GW3
TGGCTGATCTCAGCCACCGCGAAAATGACATCAAAAACGCCATTAACCTGATGTTCTGGGGAATATAAAT
GTCAGGCTCCCTTATACACAGCCAGTCTGCAGGTCGACCATAGTGACTGGATATGTTGTGTTTTACAGTA
TTATGTAGTCTGTTTTTTATGCAAAATCTAATTTAATATATTGATATTTATATCATTTTACGTTTCTCGT
TCAGCTTTCTTGTACAAAGTGGTGATGGGCTGCAGGAATTCGATATCAAGCTTAATGGACAACACCGAGG
ACGTCATCAAGGAGTTCATGCAGTTCAAGGTGCGCATGGAGGGCTCCGTGAACGGCCACTACTTCGAGAT
CGAGGGCGAGGGCGAGGGCAAGCCCTACGAGGGCACCCAGACCGCCAAGCTGCAGGTGACCAAGGGCGGC
CCCCTGCCCTTCGCCTGGGACATCCTGTCCCCCCAGTTCCAGTACGGCTCCAAGGCCTACGTGAAGCACC
CCGCCGACATCCCCGACTACATGAAGCTGTCCTTCCCCGAGGGCTTCACCTGGGAGCGCTCCATGAACTT
CGAGGACGGCGGCGTGGTGGAGGTGCAGCAGGACTCCTCCCTGCAGGACGGCACCTTCATCTACAAGGTG
AAGTTCAAGGGCGTGAACTTCCC
